>Addgene plasmid #84123 | pFGC5941-PacI-ath-STTM397 | addgene full sequence | sequence record 169614 | Addgene NGS Result
TGAGACTTTTCAACAAAGGGTAATTTCGGGAAACCTCCTCGGATTCCATTGCCCAGCTATCTGTCACYTC
ATCGAAAGGACAGTRGAAAAGGAAGGTGGCTCCTACAAATGCCATCATTGCGATAAAGGAAAGGCTATCA
TTCAAGATGCCTCTGCCGACAGTGGTCCCAAAGATGGACCCCCACCCACGAGGAGCATCGTGGAAAAAGA
AGACGTTCCAACCACGTCTTCAAAGCAAGTGGATTGATGTGACATCTCCACTGACGTAAGGGATGACGCA
CAACCCCACTATCCTTCGCAAGACCCTTCCTCTATATAAGGAAGTTCATTTCATTTGGAGGGGACAGCCC
AAGCTTCATCAACGCTGCTACACTCAATGAGTTGTTGTTGTTATGGTCCAATTTAAATATGGTCTAAAGA
AGAAGAATCATCAACGCTGCTACACTCAATAAGAATTCGGTACGCTGAAATCACCAGTCTCTCTCTACAA
ATCTATCTCTCTCTATTTTCTCCATAAATAATGTGTGAGTAGTTTCCCGATAAGGGAAATTAGGGTTCTT
ATAGGGTTTCGCTCATGTGTTGAGCATATAAGAAACCCTTAGTATGTATTTGTATTTGTAAAATACTTCT
ACCAATAAAATCTCTAATTCCTAAAACCAAAATCCAGTACTAAAATCCAGATCTCCTAAAGTCCCTATAG
ATCTTTGTCGTGAATATAAACCAGACACGAGACGACTAGACCTGGAGCCCAGACGCCGTTCGAAGCTAGA
AGTACCGCTTAGGCAGGAGGCCGTTAGGGAAAAGATGCTAAGGCAGGGTTGGTTACGTTGACTCCCCCGT
AGGTTTGGTTTAAATATGATGAAGTGGACGGAAGGAAGGAGGAAGACAAGGAAGGATAAGGTTGCAGGCC
CTGTGCAAGGTAAGAAGATGGAAATTTGATAGAGGTACGCTACTGTACTTATACTATACGCTAAGGGAAT
GATTGTATTTATACCCTATACCCCCTAATAACCCCTTATCAATTTAAGAAATAATCCGCATAAGCCCCCG
CTTAAAAATTGGTATCAGAGCCATGAATAGGTCTATGACCAAAACTCAAGAGGATAAAACCTCACCAAAA
TACGAAAGAGTCCTTAACTCTAAAGATAAAAGATCTTTCAAGATCAAAACTAGTTCCCTCACACCGGTGA
CGGGGATCGCATGCGACCTCTAGACCATCACATTGGAGCTTCAGCTGCTCGAGCTCTATAGTGTCACCTA
AATCGTATGTGTATGATACATAAGGTTATGTATTAATTGTAGCCGCGTTCTTACGTCGACGTACCAATTA
CGCCCCGCCCTGTCGCTCATCGCAGTACTGTTGTAATTCATTAAGCATTCTGCCGACATGGAAGCCATCA
CAAACGGCATGATGAACCTGAATCGCCAGCGGCATCAGCACCTTGTCGCCTTGCGTATAATATTTGCCCA
TGGTGAAAACGGGGGCGAAGAAGTTGTCCATATTGGCCACGTTTAAATCAAAACTGGTGAAACTCACCCA
GGGATTGGCTGAGACGAAAAACATATTCTCAATAAACCCTTTAGGGAAATAGGCCAGGTTTTCACCGTAA
CACGCCACATCTTGCGAATATATGTGTAGAAACTGCCGGAAATCGTCGTGGTATTCACTCCAGAGCGATG
AAAACGTTTCAGTTTGCTCATGGAAAACGGTGTAACAAGGGTGAACACTATCCCATATTACCAGCTCACC
GTCTTTCATTGCCATACGGAACTCCGGATGAGCATTCATCAGGCGGGCAAGAATGTGAATAAAGGCCGGA
TAAAACTTGTGCTTATTTTTCTTTACGGTCTTTAAAAAGGCCGTAATATCCAGCTGAACGGTCTGGTTAT
AGGTACATTGAGCAACTGACTGAAATGCCTCAAAATGTTCTTTACGATGCCATTGGGATATATCAACGGT
GGTATATCCAGTGATTTCTTTCTCCATTTTAGCTTCCTTAGCTCCTGAAAATCTCGATAACTCATTAAAG
CTTATCGATGATAAGCTGTCAAACATGAGAATTTAGCCCGCCTAATGAGCGGGCTTTTTGTTGTGATCCG
CGTTGCTGGCGTTTTTCCATAGGCTCCGCCCCCCTGACGAGCATCACAAAAATCGACGCTCAAGTCAGAG
GTGGCGAAACCCGACAGGACTATAAAGATACCAGGCGTTTCCCCCCTGGAAGCTCCCTCGTGCGCTCTCC
TGTTCCGACCCTGCCGCTTACCGGATACCTGTCCGCCTTTCTTAATTAACTCTCTAGACTCACCTAGGAT
CCATGAATTCTGAGATTTTTCAAATCAGTGCGCAAGACGTGACGTAAGTATCCGAGTCAGTTTTTATTTT
TCTACTAATTTGGTCGTTTATTTCGGCGTGTAGGACATGGCAACCGGGCCTGAATTTCGCGGGTATTCTG
TTTCTATTCCAACTTTTTCTTGATCCGCAGCCATTAACGACTTTTGAATAGATACGCTGACACGCCAAGC
CTCGCTAGTCAAAAGTGTACCAAACAACGCTTTACAGCAAGAACGGAATGCGCGTGACGCTCGCGGTGAC
GCCATTTCGCCTTTTCAGAAATGGATAAATAGCCTTGCTTCCTATTATATCTTCCCAAATTACCAATACA
TTACACTAGCATCTGAATTTCATAACCAATCTCGATACACCAAATCGAATCGATGAGCCCAGAACGACGC
CCGGCCGACATCCGCCGTGCCACCGAGGCGGACATGCCGGCGGTCTGCACCATCGTCAACCACTACATCG
AGACAAGCACGGTCAACTTCCGTACCGAGCCGCAGGAACCGCAGGAGTGGACGGACGACCTCGTCCGTCT
GCGGGAGCGCTATCCCTGGCTCGTCGCCGAGGTGGACGGCGAGGTCGCCGGCATCGCCTACGCGGGCCCC
TGGAAGGCACGCAACGCCTACGACTGGACGGCCGAGTCGACCGTGTACGTCTCCCCCCGCCACCAGCGGA
CGGGACTGGGCTCCACGCTCTACACCCACCTGCTGAAGTCCCTGGAGGCACAGGGCTTCAAGAGCGTGGT
CGCTGTCATCGGGCTGCCCAACGACCCGAGCGTGCGCATGCACGAGGCGCTCGGATATGCCCCCCGCGGC
ATGCTGCGGGCGGCCGGCTTCAAGCACGGGAACTGGCATGACGTGGGTTTCTGGCAGCTGGACTTCAGCC
TGCCGGTACCGCCCCGTCCGGTCCTGCCCGTCACCGAGATTTGACTGCAGAATCTTGGACTCCCATGTTG
GCAAAGGCAACCAAACAAACAATGAATGATCCGCTCCTGCATATGGGGCGGTTTGAGTATTTCAACTGCC
ATTTGGGCTGAATTGAAGACATGCTCCTGTCAGAAATTCCGTGATCTTACTCAATATTCAGTAATCTCGG
CCAATATCCTAAATGTGCGTGGCTTTATCTGTCTTTGTATTGTTTCATCAATTCATGTAACGTTTGCTTT
TCTTATGAATTTTCAAATAAATTATCAGATCCGAGCTCGAATTAATTCGGCGTTAATTCAGTACATTAAA
AACGTCCGCAATGTGTTATTAAGTTGTCTAAGCGTCAATTTGTTTACACCACAATATATCCTGCCACCAG
CCAGCCAACAGCTCCCCGACCGGCAGCTCGGCACAAAATCACCACTCGATACAGGCAGCCCATCAGTCCG
GGACGGCGTCAGCGGGAGAGCCGTTGTAAGGCGGCAGACTTTGCTCATGTTACCGATGCTATTCGGAAGA
ACGGCAACTAAGCTGCCGGGTTTGAAACACGGATGATCTCGCGGAGGGTAGCATGTTGATTGTAACGATG
ACAGAGCGTTGCTGCCTGTGATCACCGCGGTTTCAAAATCGGCTCCGTCGATACTATGTTATACGCCAAC
TTTGAAAACAACTTTGAAAAAGCTGTTTTCTGGTATTTAAGGTTTTAGAATGCAAGGAACAGTGAATTGG
AGTTCGTCTTGTTATAATTAGCTTCTTGGGGTATCTTTAAATACTGTAGAAAAGAGGAAGGAAATAATAA
ATGGCTAAAATGAGAATATCACCGGAATTGAAAAAACTGATCGAAAAATACCGCTGCGTAAAAGATACGG
AAGGAATGTCTCCTGCTAAGGTATATAAGCTGGTGGGAGAAAATGAAAACCTATATTTAAAAATGACGGA
CAGCCGGTATAAAGGGACCACCTATGATGTGGAACGGGAAAAGGACATGATGCTATGGCTGGAAGGAAAG
CTGCCTGTTCCAAAGGTCCTGCACTTTGAACGGCATGATGGCTGGAGCAATCTGCTCATGAGTGAGGCCG
ATGGCGTCCTTTGCTCGGAAGAGTATGAAGATGAACAAAGCCCTGAAAAGATTATCGAGCTGTATGCGGA
GTGCATCAGGCTCTTTCACTCCATCGACATATCGGATTGTCCCTATACGAATAGCTTAGACAGCCGCTTA
GCCGAATTGGATTACTTACTGAATAACGATCTGGCCGATGTGGATTGCGAAAACTGGGAAGAAGACACTC
CATTTAAAGATCCGCGCGAGCTGTATGATTTTTTAAAGACGGAAAAGCCCGAAGAGGAACTTGTCTTTTC
CCACGGCGACCTGGGAGACAGCAACATCTTTGTGAAAGATGGCAAAGTAAGTGGCTTTATTGATCTTGGG
AGAAGCGGCAGGGCGGACAAGTGGTATGACATTGCCTTCTGCGTCCGGTCGATCAGGGAGGATATCGGGG
AAGAACAGTATGTCGAGCTATTTTTTGACTTACTGGGGATCAAGCCTGATTGGGAGAAAATAAAATATTA
TATTTTACTGGATGAATTGTTTTAGTACCTAGAATGCATGACCAAAATCCCTTAACGTGAGTTTTCGTTC
CACTGAGCGTCAGACCCCGTAGAAAAGATCAAAGGATCTTCTTGAGATCCTTTTTTTCTGCGCGTAATCT
GCTGCTTGCAAACAAAAAAACCACCGCTACCAGCGGTGGTTTGTTTGCCGGATCAAGAGCTACCAACTCT
TTTTCCGAAGGTAACTGGCTTCAGCAGAGCGCAGATACCAAATACTGTCCTTCTAGTGTAGCCGTAGTTA
GGCCACCACTTCAAGAACTCTGTAGCACCGCCTACATACCTCGCTCTGCTAATCCTGTTACCAGTGGCTG
CTGCCAGTGGCGATAAGTCGTGTCTTACCGGGTTGGACTCAAGACGATAGTTACCGGATAAGGCGCAGCG
GTCGGGCTGAACGGGGGGTTCGTGCACACAGCCCAGCTTGGAGCGAACGACCTACACCGAACTGAGATAC
CTACAGCGTGAGCTATGAGAAAGCGCCACGCTTCCCGAAGGGAGAAAGGCGGACAGGTATCCGGTAAGCG
GCAGGGTCGGAACAGGAGAGCGCACGAGGGAGCTTCCAGGGGGAAACGCCTGGTATCTTTATAGTCCTGT
CGGGTTTCGCCACCTCTGACTTGAGCGTCGATTTTTGTGATGCTCGTCAGGGGGGCGGAGCCTATGGAAA
AACGCCAGCAACGCGGCCTTTTTACGGTTCCTGGCCTTTTGCTGGCCTTTTGCTCACATGTTCTTTCCTG
CGTTATCCCCTGATTCTGTGGATAACCGTATTACCGCCTTTGAGTGAGCTGATACCGCTCGCCGCAGCCG
AACGACCGAGCGCAGCGAGTCAGTGAGCGAGGAAGCGGAAGAGCGCCTGATGCGGTATTTTCTCCTTACG
CATCTGTGCGGTATTTCACACCGCATATGGTGCACTCTCAGTACAATCTGCTCTGATGCCGCATAGTTAA
GCCAGTATACACTCCGCTATCGCTACGTGACTGGGTCATGGCTGCGCCCCGACACCCGCCAACACCCGCT
GACGCGCCCTGACGGGCTTGTCTGCTCCCGGCATCCGCTTACAGACAAGCTGTGACCGTCTCCGGGAGCT
GCATGTGTCAGAGGTTTTCACCGTCATCACCGAAACGCGCGAGGCAGGGTGCCTTGATGTGGGCGCCGGC
GGTCGAGTGGCGACGGCGCGGCTTGTCCGCGCCCTGGTAGATTGCCTGGCCGTAGGCCAGCCATTTTTGA
GCGGCCAGCGGCCGCGATAGGCCGACGCGAAGCGGCGGGGCGTAGGGAGCGCAGCGACCGAAGGGTAGGC
GCTTTTTGCAGCTCTTCGGCTGTGCGCTGGCCAGACAGTTATGCACAGGCCAGGCGGGTTTTAAGAGTTT
TAATAAGTTTTAAAGAGTTTTAGGCGGAAAAATCGCCTTTTTTCTCTTTTATATCAGTCACTTACATGTG
TGACCGGTTCCCAATGTACGGCTTTGGGTTCCCAATGTACGGGTTCCGGTTCCCAATGTACGGCTTTGGG
TTCCCAATGTACGTGCTATCCACAGGAAAGAGACCTTTTCGACCTTTTTCCCCTGCTAGGGCAATTTGCC
CTAGCATCTGCTCCGTACATTAGGAACCGGCGGATGCTTCGCCCTCGATCAGGTTGCGGTAGCGCATGAC
TAGGATCGGGCCAGCCTGCCCCGCCTCCTCCTTCAAATCGTACTCCGGCAGGTCATTTGACCCGATCAGC
TTGCGCACGGTGAAACAGAACTTCTTGAACTCTCCGGCGCTGCCACTGCGTTCGTAGATCGTCTTGAACA
ACCATCTGGCTTCTGCCTTGCCTGCGGCGCGGCGTGCCAGGCGGTAGAGAAAACGGCCGATGCCGGGATC
GATCAAAAAGTAATCGGGGTGAACCGTCAGCACGTCCGGGTTCTTGCCTTCTGTGATCTCGCGGTACATC
CAATCAGCTAGCTCGATCTCGATGTACTCCGGCCGCCCGGTTTCGCTCTTTACGATCTTGTAGCGGCTAA
TCAAGGCTTCACCCTCGGATACCGTCACCAGGCGGCCGTTCTTGGCCTTCTTCGTACGCTGCATGGCAAC
GTGCGTGGTGTTTAACCGAATGCAGGTTTCTACCAGGTCGTCTTTCTGCTTTCCGCCATCGGCTCGCCGG
CAGAACTTGAGTACGTCCGCAACGTGTGGACGGAACACGCGGCCGGGCTTGTCTCCCTTCCCTTCCCGGT
ATCGGTTCATGGATTCGGTTAGATGGGAAACCGCCATCAGTACCAGGTCGTAATCCCACACACTGGCCAT
GCCGGCCGGCCCTGCGGAAACCTCTACGTGCCCGTCTGGAAGCTCGTAGCGGATCACCTCGCCAGCTCGT
CGGTCACGCTTCGACAGACGGAAAACGGCCACGTCCATGATGCTGCGACTATCGCGGGTGCCCACGTCAT
AGAGCATCGGAACGAAAAAATCTGGTTGCTCGTCGCCCTTGGGCGGCTTCCTAATCGACGGCGCACCGGC
TGCCGGCGGTTGCCGGGATTCTTTGCGGATTCGATCAGCGGCCGCTTGCCACGATTCACCGGGGCGTGCT
TCTGCCTCGATGCGTTGCCGCTGGGCGGCCTGCGCGGCCTTCAACTTCTCCACCAGGTCATCACCCAGCG
CCGCGCCGATTTGTACCGGGCCGGATGGTTTGCGACCGCTCACGCCGATTCCTCGGGCTTGGGGGTTCCA
GTGCCATTGCAGGGCCGGCAGGCAACCCAGCCGCTTACGCCTGGCCAACCGCCCGTTCCTCCACACATGG
GGCATTCCACGGCGTCGGTGCCTGGTTGTTCTTGATTTTCCATGCCGCCTCCTTTAGCCGCTAAAATTCA
TCTACTCATTTATTCATTTGCTCATTTACTCTGGTAGCTGCGCGATGTATTCAGATAGCAGCTCGGTAAT
GGTCTTGCCTTGGCGTACCGCGTACATCTTCAGCTTGGTGTGATCCTCCGCCGGCAACTGAAAGTTGACC
CGCTTCATGGCTGGCGTGTCTGCCAGGCTGGCCAACGTTGCAGCCTTGCTGCTGCGTGCGCTCGGACGGC
CGGCACTTAGCGTGTTTGTGCTTTTGCTCATTTTCTCTTTACCTCATTAACTCAAATGAGTTTTGATTTA
ATTTCAGCGGCCAGCGCCTGGACCTCGCGGGCAGCGTCGCCCTCGGGTTCTGATTCAAGAACGGTTGTGC
CGGCGGCGGCAGTGCCTGGGTAGCTCACGCGCTGCGTGATACGGGACTCAAGAATGGGCAGCTCGTACCC
GGCCAGCGCCTCGGCAACCTCACCGCCGATGCGCGTGCCTTTGATCGCCCGCGACACGACAAAGGCCGCT
TGTAGCCTTCCATCCGTGACCTCAATGCGCTGCTTAACCAGCTCCACCAGGTCGGCGGTGGCCCATATGT
CGTAAGGGCTTGGCTGCACCGGAATCAGCACGAAGTCGGCTGCCTTGATCGCGGACACAGCCAAGTCCGC
CGCCTGGGGCGCTCCGTCGATCACTACGAAGTCGCGCCGGCCGATGGCCTTCACGTCGCGGTCAATCGTC
GGGCGGTCGATGCCGACAACGGTTAGCGGTTGATCTTCCCGCACGGCCGCCCAATCGCGGGCACTGCCCT
GGGGATCGGAATCGACTAACAGAACATCGGCCCCGGCGAGTTGCAGGGCGCGGGCTAGATGGGTTGCGAT
GGTCGTCTTGCCTGACCCGCCTTTCTGGTTAAGTACAGCGATAACCTTCATGCGTTCCCCTTGCGTATTT
GTTTATTTACTCATCGCATCATATACGCAGCGACCGCATGACGCAAGCTGTTTTACTCAAATACACATCA
CCTTTTTAGACGGCGGCGCTCGGTTTCTTCAGCGGCCAAGCTGGCCGGCCAGGCCGCCAGCTTGGCATCA
GACAAACCGGCCAGGATTTCATGCAGCCGCACGGTTGAGACGTGCGCGGGCGGCTCGAACACGTACCCGG
CCGCGATCATCTCCGCCTCGATCTCTTCGGTAATGAAAAACGGTTCGTCCTGGCCGTCCTGGTGCGGTTT
CATGCTTGTTCCTCTTGGCGTTCATTCTCGGCGGCCGCCAGGGCGTCGGCCTCGGTCAATGCGTCCTCAC
GGAAGGCACCGCGCCGCCTGGCCTCGGTGGGCGTCACTTCCTCGCTGCGCTCAAGTGCGCGGTACAGGGT
CGAGCGATGCACGCCAAGCAGTGCAGCCGCCTCTTTCACGGTGCGGCCTTCCTGGTCGATCAGCTCGCGG
GCGTGCGCGATCTGTGCCGGGGTGAGGGTAGGGCGGGGGCCAAACTTCACGCCTCGGGCCTTGGCGGCCT
CGCGCCCGCTCCGGGTGCGGTCGATGATTAGGGAACGCTCGAACTCGGCAATGCCGGCGAACACGGTCAA
CACCATGCGGCCGGCCGGCGTGGTGGTGTCGGCCCACGGCTCTGCCAGGCTACGCAGGCCCGCGCCGGCC
TCCTGGATGCGCTCGGCAATGTCCAGTAGGTCGCGGGTGCTGCGGGCCAGGCGGTCTAGCCTGGTCACTG
TCACAACGTCGCCAGGGCGTAGGTGGTCAAGCATCCTGGCCAGCTCCGGGCGGTCGCGCCTGGTGCCGGT
GATCTTCTCGGAAAACAGCTTGGTGCAGCCGGCCGCGTGCAGTTCGGCCCGTTGGTTGGTCAAGTCCTGG
TCGTCGGTGCTGACGCGGGCATAGCCCAGCAGGCCAGCGGCGGCGCTCTTGTTCATGGCGTAATGTCTCC
GGTTCTAGTCGCAAGTATTCTACTTTATGCGACTAAAACACGCGACAAGAAAACGCCAGGAAAAGGGCAG
GGCGGCAGCCTGTCGCGTAACTTAGGACTTGTGCGACATGTCGTTTTCAGAAGACGGCTGCACTGAACGT
CAGAAGCCGACTGCACTATAGCAGCGGAGGGGTTGGATCAAAGTACTTTGATCCCGAGGGGAACCCTGTG
GTTGGCATGCACATACAAATGGACGAACGGATAAACCTTTTCACGCCCTTTTAAATATCCGATTATTCTA
ATAAACGCTCTTTTCTCTTAGGTTTACCCGCCAATATATCCTGTCAAACACTGATAGTTTAAACTGAAGG
CGGGAAACGACAATCTGATCCAAGCTCAAGCTGCTCTAGCATTCGCCATTCAGGCTGCGCAACTGTTGGG
AAGGGCGATCGGTGCGGGCCTCTTCGCTATTACGCCAGCTGGCGAAAGGGGGATGTGCTGCAAGGCGATT
AAGTTGGGTAACGCCAGGGTTTTCCCAGTCACGACGTTGTAAAACGACGGCCAGTGCCAAGCTTGCATGC
CTGCAGGTCCTGCTGAGCCTCGACATGTTGTCGCAAAATTCGCCCTGGACCCGCCCAACGATTTGTCGTC
ACTGTCAAGGTTTGACCTGCACTTCATTTGGGGCCCACATACACCAAAAAAATGCTGCATAATTCTCGGG
GCAGCAAGTCGGTTACCCGGCCGCCGTGCTGGACCGGGTTGAATGGTGCCCGTAACTTTCGGTAGAGCGG
ACGGCCAATACTCAACTTCAAGGAATCTCACCCATGCGCGCCGGCGGGGAACCGGAGTTCCCTTCAGTGA
GCGTTATTAGTTCGCCGCTCGGTGTGTCGTAGATACTAGCCCCTGGGGCACTTTTGAAATTTGAATAAGA
TTTATGTAATCAGTCTTTTAGGTTTGACCGGTTCTGCCGCTTTTTTTAAAATTGGATTTGTAATAATAAA
ACGCAATTGTTTGTTATTGTGGCGCTCTATCATAGATGTCGCTATAAACCTATTCAGCACAATATATTGT
TTTCATTTTAATATTGTACATATAAGTAGTAGGGTACAATCAGTAAATTGAACGGAGAATATTATTCATA
AAAATACGATAGTAACGGGTGATATATTCATTAGAATGAACCGAAACCGGCGGTAAGGATCTGAGCTACA
CATGCTCAGGTTTTTTACAACGTGCACAACAGAATTGAAAGCAAATATCATGCGATCATAGGCGTCTCGC
ATATCTCATTAAAGCAGGACTCTAGGGACTAGTCCCGGGTCTTAATTAAGTTTGCAAGCAGCAGATTACG
CGCAGAAAAAAAGGATCTCAAGGAGATCCTTTGGATCACAAAAAAAAAGCCCGCTCATTAGGCGGGTTAA
ATTCCCGGGTACTGCAGCCGATTCATTAATGCAGGTTAACCTGGCTTATCGAAATTAATACGACTCACTA
TAGGGAGACCGGCAGATCTGATCCCTACTCCAAAAATGTCAAAGATACAGTCTCAGAAGACCAAAGGGCT
AT
Features (pLannotate 1.2.2; 26 found; start..end, strand, type, name):
      1..346     +  promoter       CaMV 35S promoter: strong constitutive promoter from cauliflower mosaic virus
    507..683     +  polyA_signal   CaMV poly(A) signal: cauliflower mosaic virus polyadenylation signal
   1245..1263    -  promoter       SP6 promoter: promoter for bacteriophage SP6 RNA polymerase
   1328..1987    -  CDS            CmR: chloramphenicol acetyltransferase; cat; confers resistance to chloramphenicol
   1988..2024    -  promoter       cat promoter (fragment): promoter of the E. coli cat gene encoding chloramphenicol acetyltransferase
   2024..2052    -  promoter       tet promoter: E. coli promoter for tetracycline efflux protein gene
   2114..2282    -  rep_origin     ori (fragment): high-copy-number ColE1/pMB1/pBR322/pUC origin of replication
   2327..2707    +  promoter       MAS promoter: mannopine synthase promoter (Velten et al., 1984)
   2713..3261    +  CDS            bar: PAT_STRHY - Experimental evidence at protein level: Swiss-Prot protein existence level 1. Inactivates phosphinothricin (PPT) by transfer of an acetyl group from acetyl CoA. Can also acetylate demethylphosphinothricin but not PTT or glutamate. This enzyme is an effector of phosphinothricin tripeptide (PTT or bialaphos) resistance. From Streptomyces hygroscopicus. Introduced by genetic manipulation and expressed in glufosinate-tolerant maize by Dekalb Genetics.
   3274..3526    +  terminator     MAS terminator: mannopine synthase terminator
   3612..3636    -  misc_feature   LB T-DNA repeat: left border repeat from nopaline C58 T-DNA
   4061..4855    +  CDS            KanR: aminoglycoside phosphotransferase; aphA-3; confers resistance to kanamycin
   4942..5530    +  rep_origin     ori: high-copy-number ColE1/pMB1/pBR322/pUC origin of replication
   5716..5856    -  misc_feature   bom: basis of mobility region from pBR322
   5958..5997    -  CDS            rop (fragment): Rop protein, which maintains plasmids at low copy number; rop
   6200..6394    -  rep_origin     pVS1 oriV: origin of replication for the Pseudomonas plasmid pVS1 (Heeb et al., 2000)
   6460..7533    -  CDS            pVS1 RepA: replication protein from the Pseudomonas plasmid pVS1 (Heeb et al., 2000)
   7962..8591    -  CDS            pVS1 StaA: stability protein from the Pseudomonas plasmid pVS1 (Heeb et al., 2000)
   9151..9552    -  CDS            Y4CG_SINFN (fragment): Protein inferred from homology: Swiss-Prot protein existence level 3. From Sinorhizobium fredii (strain NBRC 101917 / NGR234).
   9892..9916    -  misc_feature   RB T-DNA repeat: right border repeat from nopaline C58 T-DNA
   9982..10136   -  CDS            lacZα (fragment): LacZα fragment of β-galactosidase; lacZ fragment
  10139..10159   -  misc_feature   MCS (fragment): pUC18/19 multiple cloning site
  10160..10867   -  terminator     OCS terminator: octopine synthase terminator
  10900..10941   -  rep_origin     ori (fragment): high-copy-number ColE1/pMB1/pBR322/pUC origin of replication
  11046..11064   +  promoter       T7 promoter: promoter for bacteriophage T7 RNA polymerase
  11085..11132   +  promoter       CaMV 35S promoter (enhanced) (fragment): cauliflower mosaic virus 35S promoter with a duplicated enhancer region
