[The description below was written by a language model from this plasmid's Addgene catalogue record and pLannotate feature annotations shown in this document.]
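Description:
pFGC5941-PacI-ath-STTM397 is a plant expression binary vector built on the pFGC5941-PacI backbone and designed to knock down miR397 function in Arabidopsis thaliana using the short tandem target mimic (STTM) approach. The T-DNA architecture is typical of an Agrobacterium-delivered binary plasmid: nopaline-type left and right border repeats flank the transferred region, while the backbone outside the borders carries a kanamycin resistance gene, a ColE1/pMB1-type origin with the bom mobilisation site for propagation in E. coli, and the pVS1 oriV, RepA and StaA functions that support replication and stable maintenance in Agrobacterium.

The roughly 2.8 kb insert was cloned as a PacI fragment and, according to the depositor, comprises a 2x35S promoter, the STTM module, the 35S terminator and a chloramphenicol resistance gene. The feature table agrees with this. An enhanced CaMV 35S promoter spans the sequence origin and is followed by a short unannotated gap, which presumably holds the STTM, and then by the CaMV poly(A) signal. A cat gene with its bacterial promoter lies downstream. Bacterial selection therefore uses both chloramphenicol and kanamycin, so the chloramphenicol marker selects for clones that have taken up the insert. An STTM transcript generally carries two non-cleavable miRNA binding sites joined by a spacer; these sequester the target miRNA and trigger its degradation.

Also within the T-DNA is a bar gene (phosphinothricin acetyltransferase) under the mannopine synthase promoter and terminator, which gives Basta selection of transformed plants. An OCS terminator remains from the parental vector. The depositor notes that the STTM sequence differs from the reference but says these differences are not expected to affect function.
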