Addgene plasmid #84123: pFGC5941-PacI-ath-STTM397
Purpose: target miRNA397 for destruction in Arabidopsis thaliana
Depositing lab: Guiliang Tang. Depositing organization: Michigan Technological University. Publication: Construction of short tandem target mimic (STTM) to block the functions of plant and animal microRNAs. Tang G, Yan J, Gu Y, Qiao M, Fan R, Mao Y, Tang X. Methods. 2012 Oct;58(2):118-25. doi: 10.1016/j.ymeth.2012.10.006. Epub 2012 Oct 23. PubMed 23098881.
Backbone
  Vector backbone: pFGC5941-PacI
  Backbone manufacturer: Guiliang Tang (Addgene plasmid # 44182)
  Backbone size w/o insert (bp): 8608
  Vector type: Plant Expression
  Selectable markers: Basta
Growth in bacteria
  Bacterial resistance: Chloramphenicol and Kanamycin, 25 & 50 μg/mL
  Growth temperature: 37°C
  Growth strain: DH5alpha
  Copy number: High Copy
Gene/Insert
  Gene/Insert name: STTM397
  Species: A. thaliana (mustard weed)
  Insert size (bp): 2846
  Promoter: 2x35S
  Cloning method: Restriction Enzyme; 5′ cloning site PacI (not destroyed); 3′ cloning site PacI (not destroyed)
  Sequencing primers: 5′ CACTATCCTTCGCAAGACCCTTCC; 3′ CAACACATGAGCGAAACCCTATAA
Terms and licenses: Academic/Nonprofit Terms; Industry Terms: Not Available to Industry
Depositor comments: The insert within this plasmid contains a 2x35S promoter, STTM, T35S and CmR. The STTM sequence in the plasmid contains discrepancies compared to the reference sequence. According to the depositing lab, these mutations should not affect plasmid function.
How to cite: pFGC5941-PacI-ath-STTM397 was a gift from Guiliang Tang (Addgene plasmid # 84123 ; http://n2t.net/addgene:84123 ; RRID:Addgene_84123)
