>Addgene plasmid #84123 | pFGC5941-PacI-ath-STTM397 | depositor partial sequence | sequence record 160679 | STTM
CATCAACGATGCTACACTCAATGAGTTGTTGTTGTTATGGTCTAATTTAAATATGGTCTAAAGAAGAAGA
ATCATCAACGCTGCTACACTCAATAA
