>Addgene plasmid #84123 | pFGC5941-PacI-ath-STTM397 | addgene partial sequence | sequence record 167279 | pFGC-RCS-1 5'-AATAAAAACTGACTCGGA-3'
GAAATCTCAGAATTCATGGATCCTAGGGTGAGTCTAGAGAGTTAATTAAGAAAGGCGGACAGGTATCCGG
TAAGCGGCAGGGTCGGAACAGGAGAGCGCACGAGGGAGCTTCCAGGGGGGAAACGCCTGGTATCTTTATA
GTCCTGTCGGGTTTCGCCACCTCTGACTTGAGCGTCGATTTTTGTGATGCTCGTCAGGGGGGCGGAGCCT
ATGGAAAAACGCCAGCAACGCGGATCACAACAAAAAGCCCGCTCATTAGGCGGGCTAAATTCTCATGTTT
GACAGCTTATCATCGATAAGCTTTAATGAGTTATCGAGATTTTCAGGAGCTAAGGAAGCTAAAATGGAGA
AAGAAATCACTGGATATACCACCGTTGATATATCCCAATGGCATCGTAAAGAACATTTTGAGGCATTTCA
GTCAGTTGCTCAATGTACCTATAACCAGACCGTTCAGCTGGATATTACGGCCTTTTTAAAGACCGTAAAG
AAAAATAAGCACAAGTTTTATCCGGCCTTTATTCACATTCTTGCCCGCCTGATGAATGCTCATCCGGAGT
TCCGTATGGCAATGAAAGACGGTGAGCTGGTAATATGGGATAGTGTTCACCCTTGTTACACCGTTTTCCA
TGAGCAAACTGAAACGTTTTCATCGCTCTGGAGTGAATACCACGACGATTTCCGGCAGTTTCTACACATA
TATTCGCAAGATGTGGCGTGTTACGGTGAAAACCTGGCCTATTTCCCTAAAGGGTTTATTGAGAATATGT
TTT
