>Addgene plasmid #84123 | pFGC5941-PacI-ath-STTM397 | addgene partial sequence | sequence record 167280 | M13-F20 5'-TGTAAAACGACGGCCAGT-3'
CTCGACATGTTGTCGCAAAATTCGCCCTGGACCCGCCCAACGATTTGTCGTCACTGTCAAGGTTTGACCT
GCACTTCATTTGGGGCCCACATACACCAAAAAAATGCTGCATAATTCTCGGGGCAGCAAGTCGGTTACCC
GGCCGCCGTGCTGGACCGGGTTGAATGGTGCCCGTAACTTTCGGTAGAGCGGACGGCCAATACTCAACTT
CAAGGAATCTCACCCATGCGCGCCGGCGGGGAACCGGAGTTCCCTTCAGTGAGCGTTATTAGTTCGCCGC
TCGGTGTGTCGTAGATACTAGCCCCTGGGGCACTTTTGAAATTTGAATAAGATTTATGTAATCAGTCTTT
TAGGTTTGACCGGTTCTGCCGCTTTTTTTAAAATTGGATTTGTAATAATAAAACGCAATTGTTTGTTATT
GTGGCGCTCTATCATAGATGTCGCTATAAACCTATTCAGCACAATATATTGTTTTCATTTTAATATTGTA
CATATAAGTAGTAGGGTACAATCAGTAAATTGAACGGAGAATATTATTCATAAAAATACGATAGTAACGG
GTGATATATTCATTAGAATGAACCGAAACCGGCGGTAAGGATCTGAGCTACACATGCTCAGGTTTTTTAC
AACGTGCACAACAGAATTGAAAGCAAATATCATGCGATCATAGGCGTCTCGCATATCTCATTAAAGCAGG
ACTCTAGGGACTAGTCCCGGGTCTTAATTAAGTTTGCAAGCAGCAGAT
